>Addgene plasmid #67430 | pET-DEST42-SAR1-V5-His6 | addgene partial sequence | sequence record 119536 | T7 5'-TAATACGACTCACTATAGGG-3'
CCCTCTAGAATAATTTTGTTTAACTTTAAGAAGGAATATCACAAGTTTGTACAAAAAAGCAGGCTTAGAA
GGAGATAGAACCATGTCTTTCATCTTTGAGTGGATCTACAATGGCTTCAGCAGTGTGCTCCAGTTCCTAG
GACTGTACAAGAAATCTGGAAAACTTGTATTCTTAGGTTTGGATAATGCAGGCAAAACCACTCTTCTTCA
CATGCTCAAAGATGACAGATTGGGCCAACATGTTCCAACACTACATCCGACATCAGAAGAGCTAACAATT
GCTGGAATGACCTTTACAACTTTTGATCTTGGTGGGCACGAGCAAGCACGTCGCGTTTGGAAAAATTATC
TCCCAGCAATTAATGGGATTGTCTTTCTGGTGGACTGTGCAGATCATTCTCGCCTCGTGGAATCCAAAGT
TGAGCTTAATGCTTTAATGACTGATGAAACAATATCCAATGTGCCAATCCTTATCTTGGGTAACAAAATT
GACAGAACAGATGCAATCAGTGAAGAAAAACTCCGTGAGATATTTGGGCTTTATGGACAGACCACAGGAA
AGGGGAATGTGACCCTGAAGGAGCTGAATGCTCGCCCCATGGAAGTGTTCATGTGCAGTGTGCTCAAGAG
GCAAGGTTACGGCGAGGGTTTCCGCTGGCTCTCCCAGTATATTGACGACCCAGCTTTCTTGTACAAAGTG
GTGATCAATTCGAAGCTTGAAGGTAAGCCTATCCCTAACCCTCTCCTCGGTCTCGATTCTACGCGTACCG
GTCATCATCACCATCACCATTGAGTTTGATCCGGCTGCTAACAAAGCCCGAAAAGGAAGCTGAGTTGGCT
GCTGCCACCGCTGAGCAATAACTAGCATAACCCCTTGGGG
