[The description below was written by a language model from this plasmid's Addgene catalogue record.]
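Description:
pET-DEST42-SAR1-V5-His6 is a bacterial expression plasmid built on the commercial pET-DEST42 Gateway destination backbone, designed to produce human SAR1 (Entrez gene SAR1A) in E. coli. The plasmid is selected with ampicillin, is recorded as high copy, and is maintained in a standard cloning strain (DH5alpha). The origin of replication and other backbone elements are not itemised in the record, and no feature table is provided, so details beyond the catalogue fields cannot be confirmed here.

The human SAR1 open reading frame was introduced by Gateway recombination cloning, placing it downstream of a T7 promoter with a lac operator (T7/lacO). This arrangement makes transcription dependent on T7 RNA polymerase while the lac repressor bound at the operator keeps expression low until induction, so protein production would normally be carried out in a host that supplies T7 polymerase rather than in the propagation strain. The coding sequence is fused in frame to two C-terminal tags supplied by the backbone: a V5 epitope, useful for immunodetection, and a six-histidine tag, which allows purification by immobilised metal affinity chromatography. The listed sequencing primers (T7 and T7 terminator) indicate that the insert sits between the T7 promoter and terminator.

SAR1 is a small GTPase of the ARF family. The construct belongs to a plasmid toolbox for expression or knockdown of human ARF, ARL and SAR GTPases, and its stated purpose is the production of C-terminally V5- and His6-tagged recombinant hSar1 in bacteria.
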