Addgene plasmid #67430: pET-DEST42-SAR1-V5-His6
Purpose: Expression of hSar1 with C-term V5 and His6 tag in E. coli
Depositing lab: Richard Kahn. Depositing organization: Emory University. Publication: Tool box: Plasmids for the expression or knockdown of human ARF Family GTPases (ARF/ARL/SAR) and their co-expression in bacteria with N-myristoyltransferases. Kerr SC, Kahn RA. Cell Logist. 2015 Sep 21;5(3):e1090523. doi: 10.1080/21592799.2015.1090523. eCollection 2015 Jul-Sep. PubMed 27057421.
Backbone
  Vector backbone: pET-DEST42
  Backbone manufacturer: Life Technologies
  Vector type: Bacterial Expression
Growth in bacteria
  Bacterial resistance: Ampicillin, 100 μg/mL
  Growth temperature: 37°C
  Growth strain: DH5alpha
  Copy number: High Copy
Gene/Insert
  Gene/Insert name: SAR1 (alt name: pRK20n-D42)
  Species: H. sapiens (human)
  Entrez Gene: SAR1A (a.k.a. SAR1, SARA1, Sara, masra2)
  Promoter: T7/lacO
  Tag / fusion protein: V5 (C terminal on backbone); His (C terminal on backbone)
  Cloning method: Gateway Cloning
  Sequencing primers: 5′ T7; 3′ T7-term
Terms and licenses: Academic/Nonprofit Terms; Industry Terms: Not Available to Industry
How to cite: pET-DEST42-SAR1-V5-His6 was a gift from Richard Kahn (Addgene plasmid # 67430 ; http://n2t.net/addgene:67430 ; RRID:Addgene_67430)
